Addgene plasmid #128875: pEGFPC1-Ift52
Purpose: For mammalian expression of mouse Ift52
Depositing lab: Aimin Liu. Depositing organization: Pennsylvania State University. Publication: C2cd3 is critical for centriolar distal appendage assembly and ciliary vesicle docking in mammals. Ye X, Zeng H, Ning G, Reiter JF, Liu A. Proc Natl Acad Sci U S A. 2014 Feb 11;111(6):2164-9. doi: 10.1073/pnas.1318737111. Epub 2014 Jan 27. PubMed 24469809.
Backbone
  Vector backbone: pEGFP-C1
  Vector type: Mammalian Expression
Growth in bacteria
  Bacterial resistance: Kanamycin, 50 μg/mL
  Growth temperature: 37°C
  Growth strain: DH5alpha
  Copy number: High Copy
Gene/Insert
  Gene/Insert name: Ift52
  Species: M. musculus (mouse)
  Entrez Gene: Ift52 (a.k.a. BC037708, NGD5)
  Tag / fusion protein: EGFP (N terminal on insert)
  Cloning method: Restriction Enzyme; 5′ cloning site SalI (unknown if destroyed); 3′ cloning site BamHI (unknown if destroyed)
Terms and licenses: Academic/Nonprofit Terms; Industry Terms: Not Available to Industry
How to cite: pEGFPC1-Ift52 was a gift from Aimin Liu (Addgene plasmid # 128875 ; http://n2t.net/addgene:128875 ; RRID:Addgene_128875)
