[The description below was written by a language model from this plasmid's Addgene catalogue record and pLannotate feature annotations shown in this document.]
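Description:
pEGFPC1-Ift52 is a mammalian expression plasmid built on the pEGFP-C1 backbone that produces mouse Ift52 fused at its N terminus to EGFP. The sequenced record is about 6 kb. Expression is driven by the human cytomegalovirus immediate early enhancer and promoter, which span the numbering origin of the circular map. These are followed by the EGFP coding sequence, a short remnant of the multiple cloning site that serves as a linker, and then the Ift52 open reading frame, which was inserted by restriction cloning between SalI and BamHI sites. An SV40 polyadenylation signal terminates the transcript. The small "large T antigen" fragment annotated just upstream of it most likely reflects SV40-derived sequence flanking the poly(A) region rather than a functional gene.

Propagation in E. coli relies on a high-copy ColE1/pUC-type origin, and an f1 origin is also present, allowing single-stranded DNA production. Selection uses a single Tn5 aminoglycoside phosphotransferase (NeoR/KanR) gene placed behind tandem bacterial (bla) and SV40 early promoters and followed by the HSV TK poly(A) signal. It therefore confers kanamycin resistance in bacteria and G418 resistance in transfected mammalian cells, which permits stable line selection. The short ble and bGH poly(A) fragments in the annotation appear to be incidental partial matches.

Ift52 is a component of the intraflagellar transport machinery needed for assembly and maintenance of primary cilia. The GFP fusion suits live or fixed-cell visualisation of the protein's localisation, and the associated study concerned centriolar distal appendage assembly and ciliary vesicle docking.
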