Features (pLannotate 1.2.2; 15 found; start..end, strand, type, name):
      1..204     +  promoter       CMV promoter: human cytomegalovirus (CMV) immediate early promoter
    249..965     +  CDS            EGFP: EGFP is a basic (constitutively fluorescent) green fluorescent protein published in 1996, derived from Aequorea victoria. It is reported to be a rapidly-maturing weak dimer with moderate acid sensitivity.
    966..1011    +  misc_feature   MCS (fragment): multiple cloning site
   1011..2285    +  CDS            Ift52: IFT52_MOUSE - Also known as Ngd5. Experimental evidence at protein level: Swiss-Prot protein existence level 1. Involved in ciliogenesis as part of a complex involved in intraflagellar transport (IFT), the bi-directional movement of particles required for the assembly, maintenance and functioning of primary cilia (PubMed:19253336). Required for the anterograde transport of IFT88 (By similarity). From Mus musculus (Mouse).
   2311..2395    +  CDS            large T antigen (fragment): large T antigen from SV40 (simian virus 40)
   2418..2539    +  polyA_signal   SV40 poly(A) signal: SV40 polyadenylation signal
   2573..3001    -  rep_origin     f1 ori (sequence partly withheld): f1 bacteriophage origin of replication; arrow indicates direction of (+) strand synthesis
   3028..3132    +  promoter       AmpR promoter: bla
   3134..3491    +  promoter       SV40 promoter: SV40 enhancer and early promoter
   3526..4320    +  CDS            NeoR/KanR: aminoglycoside phosphotransferase from Tn5; aph(3')-II (or nptII); confers resistance to neomycin, kanamycin, and G418 (Geneticin®)
   4341..4493    +  CDS            ble (fragment): BLE_KLEPN - Experimental evidence at protein level: Swiss-Prot protein existence level 1. Binding protein with a strong affinity to the bleomycin family of antibiotics. Binds to CL990; an antimitotic-antibiotic compound. From Klebsiella pneumoniae.
   4552..4599    +  polyA_signal   HSV TK poly(A) signal: herpes simplex virus thymidine kinase polyadenylation signal (Cole and Stacy, 1985)
   4690..4706    -  polyA_signal   bGH poly(A) signal (fragment): bovine growth hormone polyadenylation signal
   4928..5516    +  rep_origin     ori: high-copy-number ColE1/pMB1/pBR322/pUC origin of replication
   5691..5994    +  enhancer       CMV enhancer: human cytomegalovirus immediate early enhancer
>Addgene plasmid #128875 | pEGFPC1-Ift52 | addgene full sequence | sequence record 252103 | Addgene NGS Result
GTGATGCGGTTTTGGCAGTACATCAATGGGCGTGGATAGCGGTTTGACTCACGGGGATTTCCAAGTCTCC
ACCCCATTGACGTCAATGGGAGTTTGTTTTGGCACCAAAATCAACGGGACTTTCCAAAATGTCGTAACAA
CTCCGCCCCATTGACGCAAATGGGCGGTAGGCGTGTACGGTGGGAGGTCTATATAAGCAGAGCTGGTTTA
GTGAACCGTCAGATCCGCTAGCGCTACCGGTCGCCACCATGGTGAGCAAGGGCGAGGAGCTGTTCACCGG
GGTGGTGCCCATCCTGGTCGAGCTGGACGGCGACGTAAACGGCCACAAGTTCAGCGTGTCCGGCGAGGGC
GAGGGCGATGCCACCTACGGCAAGCTGACCCTGAAGTTCATCTGCACCACCGGCAAGCTGCCCGTGCCCT
GGCCCACCCTCGTGACCACCCTGACCTACGGCGTGCAGTGCTTCAGCCGCTACCCCGACCACATGAAGCA
GCACGACTTCTTCAAGTCCGCCATGCCCGAAGGCTACGTCCAGGAGCGCACCATCTTCTTCAAGGACGAC
GGCAACTACAAGACCCGCGCCGAGGTGAAGTTCGAGGGCGACACCCTGGTGAACCGCATCGAGCTGAAGG
GCATCGACTTCAAGGAGGACGGCAACATCCTGGGGCACAAGCTGGAGTACAACTACAACAGCCACAACGT
CTATATCATGGCCGACAAGCAGAAGAACGGCATCAAGGTGAACTTCAAGATCCGCCACAACATCGAGGAC
GGCAGCGTGCAGCTCGCCGACCACTACCAGCAGAACACCCCCATCGGCGACGGCCCCGTGCTGCTGCCCG
ACAACCACTACCTGAGCACCCAGTCCGCCCTGAGCAAAGACCCCAACGAGAAGCGCGATCACATGGTCCT
GCTGGAGTTCGTGACCGCCGCCGGGATCACTCTCGGCATGGACGAGCTGTACAAGTCCGGACTCAGATCT
CGAGCTCAAGCTTCGAATTCTGCAGTCGACGAGAAGGAGCTGCGGAGTACCATTCTTTTCAATGCATACA
AAAAGGAGGTGTTTACCACCAACACTGGCTACAAATCTTTGCAGAAAAGACTTCGGAGTAATTGGAAGAT
TCAGAGCTTGAAAGATGAAATCACTTCTGAGAAGTTAATTGGGGTGAAACTATGGATCACAGCTGGACCA
AGGGAAAAGTTTACTGCTGCTGAATTTGAAGTCCTGAAGAAGTATCTTGACAGTGGTGGGGATATCCTTG
TGATGCTGGGAGAAGGGGGAGAATCCAGATTTGATACCAATATTAACTTTCTTCTAGAGGAATACGGAAT
CATGGTTAATAATGATGCTGTGGTTAGAAACGTGTATTACAAGTACTTCCATCCTAAGGAAGCTCTGGTT
TCAGACGGAGTGTTGAACAGAGAAATTAGCCGAGCTGCAGGAAAGGCTGTGCCTGGAGTCATTGATGAAG
AGAACAGTGGGAACAATGCCCAGGCTCTCACCTTTGTCTACCCTTTTGGTGCCACATTGAGCGTCATGAA
GCCAGCAGTGGCCGTGCTATCCACAGGCTCTGTCTGCTTCCCACTGAACAGACCCATTCTAGCTTTCTAT
CACTCAAAGAACCAAGGTTTTGGAAAGCTGGCAGTGCTTGGTTCGTGTCATATGTTCAGTGACCAATATT
TAGATAAAGAAGAAAATAGCAAAATTATGGATGTTGTGTTCCAGTGGCTTACAACAGGAGACATCCACCT
CAACCAGATTGATGCTGAGGACCCAGAGATTTCCGACTACACGATGGTACCAGACACAGCCACCCTCTCA
GAGCAGCTCCGAGTGTGTCTGCAGGAGGGCGATGAGAACCCCCGTGACTTTACCACCCTCTTTGACCTGT
CCATTTACCAGCTGGACACCACCTGCCTGCCCAAGGTCATCAAGGCTCACGAGGAACTAAATGTGAAACA
TGAACCACTTCAGCTCGTCCAACCTCAGTTTGAGATGCCGCTGCCAGCCCTTCAGCCTGCGGTCTTCCCT
CCGAGTTTCCGGGAGTTGCCGCCCCCTCCCCTGGAGCTGTTTGACCTAGATGAAACATTCTCCTCTGAGA
AGGCGCGCCTGGCTCAGATCACCAACAAGTGTACTGATGAAGACCTGGAATTCTATGTCAGGAAGTGTGG
CGACATTCTTGGAGTAACAAGCAAACTTCCAAAGGATCAACAGGATGCCAAACATATCCTTGAACACATC
TTCTTCCAAGTGGTGGAGTTCAAGAAACTGAACCAGGAGGCCCACTGAGGATCCACCGGATCTAGATAAC
TGATCATAATCAGCCATACCACATTTGTAGAGGTTTTACTTGCTTTAAAAAACCTCCCACACCTCCCCCT
GAACCTGAAACATAAAATGAATGCAATTGTTGTTGTTAACTTGTTTATTGCAGCTTATAATGGTTACAAA
TAAAGCAATAGCATCACAAATTTCACAAATAAAGCATTTTTTTCACTGCATTCTAGTTGTGGTTTGTCCA
AACTCATCAATGTATCTTAACGCGTAAATTGTAAGCGTTAATATTTTGTTAAAATTCGCGTTAAATTTTT
GTTAAATCAGCTCATTTTTTAACCAATAGGCCGAAATCGGCAAAATCCCTTATAAATCAAAAGAATAGAC
CGAGATAGGGT
[37 nt withheld, positions 2672-2708]
AAAGAACGTGGACTCCAACGTCAAAGG
[49 nt withheld, positions 2736-2784]
T
[91 nt withheld, positions 2786-2876]
G
[124 nt withheld, positions 2878-3001]
CAGGTGGCACTTTTCGGGGAAATGTGCGCGGAACCCCTATTTGTTTATTTTTCTAAATACATTCAAATAT
GTATCCGCTCATGAGACAATAACCCTGATAAATGCTTCAATAATATTGAAAAAGGAAGAGTCCTGAGGCG
GAAAGAACCAGCTGTGGAATGTGTGTCAGTTAGGGTGTGGAAAGTCCCCAGGCTCCCCAGCAGGCAGAAG
TATGCAAAGCATGCATCTCAATTAGTCAGCAACCAGGTGTGGAAAGTCCCCAGGCTCCCCAGCAGGCAGA
AGTATGCAAAGCATGCATCTCAATTAGTCAGCAACCATAGTCCCGCCCCTAACTCCGCCCATCCCGCCCC
TAACTCCGCCCAGTTCCGCCCATTCTCCGCCCCATGGCTGACTAATTTTTTTTATTTATGCAGAGGCCGA
GGCCGCCTCGGCCTCTGAGCTATTCCAGAAGTAGTGAGGAGGCTTTTTTGGAGGCCTAGGCTTTTGCAAA
GATCGATCAAGAGACAGGATGAGGATCGTTTCGCATGATTGAACAAGATGGATTGCACGCAGGTTCTCCG
GCCGCTTGGGTGGAGAGGCTATTCGGCTATGACTGGGCACAACAGACAATCGGCTGCTCTGATGCCGCCG
TGTTCCGGCTGTCAGCGCAGGGGCGCCCGGTTCTTTTTGTCAAGACCGACCTGTCCGGTGCCCTGAATGA
ACTGCAAGACGAGGCAGCGCGGCTATCGTGGCTGGCCACGACGGGCGTTCCTTGCGCAGCTGTGCTCGAC
GTTGTCACTGAAGCGGGAAGGGACTGGCTGCTATTGGGCGAAGTGCCGGGGCAGGATCTCCTGTCATCTC
ACCTTGCTCCTGCCGAGAAAGTATCCATCATGGCTGATGCAATGCGGCGGCTGCATACGCTTGATCCGGC
TACCTGCCCATTCGACCACCAAGCGAAACATCGCATCGAGCGAGCACGTACTCGGATGGAAGCCGGTCTT
GTCGATCAGGATGATCTGGACGAAGAGCATCAGGGGCTCGCGCCAGCCGAACTGTTCGCCAGGCTCAAGG
CGAGCATGCCCGACGGCGAGGATCTCGTCGTGACCCATGGCGATGCCTGCTTGCCGAATATCATGGTGGA
AAATGGCCGCTTTTCTGGATTCATCGACTGTGGCCGGCTGGGTGTGGCGGACCGCTATCAGGACATAGCG
TTGGCTACCCGTGATATTGCTGAAGAGCTTGGCGGCGAATGGGCTGACCGCTTCCTCGTGCTTTACGGTA
TCGCCGCTCCCGATTCGCAGCGCATCGCCTTCTATCGCCTTCTTGACGAGTTCTTCTGAGCGGGACTCTG
GGGTTCGAAATGACCGACCAAGCGACGCCCAACCTGCCATCACGAGATTTCGATTCCACCGCCGCCTTCT
ATGAAAGGTTGGGCTTCGGAATCGTTTTCCGGGACGCCGGCTGGATGATCCTCCAGCGCGGGGATCTCAT
GCTGGAGTTCTTCGCCCACCCTAGGGGGAGGCTAACTGAAACACGGAAGGAGACAATACCGGAAGGAACC
CGCGCTATGACGGCAATAAAAAGACAGAATAAAACGCACGGTGTTGGGTCGTTTGTTCATAAACGCGGGG
TTCGGTCCCAGGGCTGGCACTCTGTCGATACCCCACCGAGACCCCATTGGGGCCAATACGCCCGCGTTTC
TTCCTTTTCCCCACCCCACCCCCCAAGTTCGGGTGAAGGCCCAGGGCTCGCAGCCAACGTCGGGGCGGCA
GGCCCTGCCATAGCCTCAGGTTACTCATATATACTTTAGATTGATTTAAAACTTCATTTTTAATTTAAAA
GGATCTAGGTGAAGATCCTTTTTGATAATCTCATGACCAAAATCCCTTAACGTGAGTTTTCGTTCCACTG
AGCGTCAGACCCCGTAGAAAAGATCAAAGGATCTTCTTGAGATCCTTTTTTTCTGCGCGTAATCTGCTGC
TTGCAAACAAAAAAACCACCGCTACCAGCGGTGGTTTGTTTGCCGGATCAAGAGCTACCAACTCTTTTTC
CGAAGGTAACTGGCTTCAGCAGAGCGCAGATACCAAATACTGTTCTTCTAGTGTAGCCGTAGTTAGGCCA
CCACTTCAAGAACTCTGTAGCACCGCCTACATACCTCGCTCTGCTAATCCTGTTACCAGTGGCTGCTGCC
AGTGGCGATAAGTCGTGTCTTACCGGGTTGGACTCAAGACGATAGTTACCGGATAAGGCGCAGCGGTCGG
GCTGAACGGGGGGTTCGTGCACACAGCCCAGCTTGGAGCGAACGACCTACACCGAACTGAGATACCTACA
GCGTGAGCTATGAGAAAGCGCCACGCTTCCCGAAGGGAGAAAGGCGGACAGGTATCCGGTAAGCGGCAGG
GTCGGAACAGGAGAGCGCACGAGGGAGCTTCCAGGGGGAAACGCCTGGTATCTTTATAGTCCTGTCGGGT
TTCGCCACCTCTGACTTGAGCGTCGATTTTTGTGATGCTCGTCAGGGGGGCGGAGCCTATGGAAAAACGC
CAGCAACGCGGCCTTTTTACGGTTCCTGGCCTTTTGCTGGCCTTTTGCTCACATGTTCTTTCCTGCGTTA
TCCCCTGATTCTGTGGATAACCGTATTACCGCCATGCATTAGTTATTAATAGTAATCAATTACGGGGTCA
TTAGTTCATAGCCCATATATGGAGTTCCGCGTTACATAACTTACGGTAAATGGCCCGCCTGGCTGACCGC
CCAACGACCCCCGCCCATTGACGTCAATAATGACGTATGTTCCCATAGTAACGCCAATAGGGACTTTCCA
TTGACGTCAATGGGTGGAGTATTTACGGTAAACTGCCCACTTGGCAGTACATCAAGTGTATCATATGCCA
AGTACGCCCCCTATTGACGTCAATGACGGTAAATGGCCCGCCTGGCATTATGCCCAGTACATGACCTTAT
GGGACTTTCCTACTTGGCAGTACATCTACGTATTAGTCATCGCTATTACCATG
