>Addgene plasmid #128875 | pEGFPC1-Ift52 | depositor partial sequence | sequence record 247165 | insert sequence
GAGAAGGAGCTGCGGAGTACCATTCTTTTCAATGCATACAAAAAGGAGGTGTTTACCACCAACACTGGCT
ACAAATCTTTGCAGAAAAGACTTCGGAGTAATTGGAAGATTCAGAGCTTGAAAGATGAAATCACTTCTGA
GAAGTTAATTGGGGTGAAACTATGGATCACAGCTGGACCAAGGGAAAAGTTTACTGCTGCTGAATTTGAA
GTCCTGAAGAAGTATCTTGACAGTGGTGGGGATATCCTTGTGATGCTGGGAGAAGGGGGAGAATCCAGAT
TTGATACCAATATTAACTTTCTTCTAGAGGAATACGGAATCATGGTTAATAATGATGCTGTGGTTAGAAA
CGTGTATTACAAGTACTTCCATCCTAAGGAAGCTCTGGTTTCAGACGGAGTGTTGAACAGAGAAATTAGC
CGAGCTGCAGGAAAGGCTGTGCCTGGAGTCATTGATGAAGAGAACAGTGGGAACAATGCCCAGGCTCTCA
CCTTTGTCTACCCTTTTGGTGCCACATTGAGCGTCATGAAGCCAGCAGTGGCCGTGCTATCCACAGGCTC
TGTCTGCTTCCCACTGAACAGACCCATTCTAGCTTTCTATCACTCAAAGAACCAAGGTTTTGGAAAGCTG
GCAGTGCTTGGTTCGTGTCATATGTTCAGTGACCAATATTTAGATAAAGAAGAAAATAGCAAAATTATGG
ATGTTGTGTTCCAGTGGCTTACAACAGGAGACATCCACCTCAACCAGATTGATGCTGAGGACCCAGAGAT
TTCCGACTACACGATGGTACCAGACACAGCCACCCTCTCAGAGCAGCTCCGAGTGTGTCTGCAGGAGGGC
GATGAGAACCCCCGTGACTTTACCACCCTCTTTGACCTGTCCATTTACCAGCTGGACACCACCTGCCTGC
CCAAGGTCATCAAGGCTCACGAGGAACTAAATGTGAAACATGAACCACTTCAGCTCGTCCAACCTCAGTT
TGAGATGCCGCTGCCAGCCCTTCAGCCTGCGGTCTTCCCTCCGAGTTTCCGGGAGTTGCCGCCCCCTCCC
CTGGAGCTGTTTGACCTAGATGAAACATTCTCCTCTGAGAAGGCGCGCCTGGCTCAGATCACCAACAAGT
GTACTGATGAAGACCTGGAATTCTATGTCAGGAAGTGTGGCGACATTCTTGGAGTAACAAGCAAACTTCC
AAAGGATCAACAGGATGCCAAACATATCCTTGAACACATCTTCTTCCAAGTGGTGGAGTTCAAGAAACTG
AACCAGGAGGCCCACTGA
